>Addgene plasmid #66327 | GPR151-Tango | addgene full sequence | sequence record 344663 | Addgene NGS Result
GACATTGATTATTGACTAGTTATTAATAGTAATCAATTACGGGGTCATTAGTTCATAGCCCATATATGGA
GTTCCGCGTTACATAACTTACGGTAAATGGCCCGCCTGGCTGACCGCCCAACGACCCCCGCCCATTGACG
TCAATAATGACGTATGTTCCCATAGTAACGCCAATAGGGACTTTCCATTGACGTCAATGGGTGGAGTATT
TACGGTAAACTGCCCACTTGGCAGTACATCAAGTGTATCATATGCCAAGTACGCCCCCTATTGACGTCAA
TGACGGTAAATGGCCCGCCTGGCATTATGCCCAGTACATGACCTTATGGGACTTTCCTACTTGGCAGTAC
ATCTACGTATTAGTCATCGCTATTACCATGGTGATGCGGTTTTGGCAGTACATCAATGGGCGTGGATAGC
GGTTTGACTCACGGGGATTTCCAAGTCTCCACCCCATTGACGTCAATGGGAGTTTGTTTTGGCACCAAAA
TCAACGGGACTTTCCAAAATGTCGTAACAACTCCGCCCCATTGACGCAAATGGGCGGTAGGCGTGTACGG
TGGGAGGTCTATATAAGCAGAGCTCTCTGGCTAACTAGAGAACCCACTGCTTACTGGCTTATCGAAATTA
ATACGACTCACTATAGGGAGACCCAAGCTGGCTAGCGTTTAAACTTAAGCTTGGTACCGAGCTCGGATCC
ACTAGTCCAGTGTGGTGGAATTCTGCAGATATCCAGCACAGTGGCGGCCGCGCCACCATGAAGACGATCA
TCGCCCTGAGCTACATCTTCTGCCTGGTATTCGCCGACTACAAGGACGATGATGACGCCAGCATCGATAT
GTTGGCCGCCGCATTTGCCGATTCAAATAGTTCCAGTATGAACGTTTCCTTCGCTCACCTTCATTTTGCT
GGTGGCTACTTGCCCAGCGACAGCCAAGATTGGCGGACAATTATTCCCGCTCTCCTGGTTGCAGTATGTT
TGGTGGGTTTTGTGGGGAATCTTTGCGTCATCGGTATACTTCTGCACAACGCCTGGAAAGGCAAGCCATC
CATGATCCACAGCCTCATTCTTAATCTGTCTCTGGCAGACCTCTCCCTCTTGCTGTTCAGCGCCCCGATA
CGGGCGACAGCGTACAGTAAGAGTGTCTGGGACTTGGGCTGGTTTGTATGCAAAAGTTCCGATTGGTTTA
TCCACACCTGTATGGCCGCAAAGTCCCTGACAATCGTGGTCGTGGCAAAGGTTTGCTTTATGTATGCCAG
TGACCCTGCTAAGCAAGTGTCTATTCATAATTATACTATATGGTCAGTGCTGGTGGCCATCTGGACAGTG
GCCTCTCTCCTGCCCCTGCCAGAATGGTTTTTTTCCACCATCCGCCACCACGAGGGGGTTGAGATGTGCT
TGGTGGACGTGCCGGCCGTGGCTGAGGAGTTCATGTCTATGTTTGGAAAGTTGTACCCATTGCTTGCATT
CGGGCTGCCGCTCTTTTTCGCATCATTCTACTTCTGGAGAGCATATGATCAGTGCAAAAAAAGAGGTACC
AAGACACAGAATCTGAGGAACCAAATTAGGAGTAAACAGGTGACAGTGATGCTTCTCTCTATTGCCATCA
TCTCCGCGCTGCTGTGGCTGCCAGAATGGGTGGCTTGGCTCTGGGTATGGCATCTCAAAGCAGCCGGCCC
TGCCCCACCTCAGGGCTTTATCGCACTCTCCCAGGTCCTGATGTTCTCTATCTCCAGTGCCAATCCCCTG
ATCTTCCTCGTGATGTCCGAAGAATTTAGAGAGGGTCTCAAAGGAGTCTGGAAGTGGATGATAACAAAAA
AGCCCCCAACAGTGAGCGAGTCACAGGAGACACCGGCCGGAAATAGTGAAGGTCTTCCGGATAAGGTACC
TAGTCCCGAAAGCCCTGCCTCCATCCCGGAGAAGGAAAAACCGAGCTCCCCCTCCTCCGGAAAAGGAAAG
ACAGAAAAGGCAGAGATACCGATTCTTCCAGACGTAGAGCAATTCTGGCACGAGCGCGACACCGTGCCCA
GCGTGCAGGATAATGATCCAATCCCTTGGGAGCATGAGGACCAAGAAACTGGAGAAGGAGTGAAGATCGA
TACCGGTGGACGCACCCCACCCAGCCTGGGTCCCCAAGATGAGTCCTGCACCACCGCCAGCTCCTCCCTG
GCCAAGGACACTTCATCGACCGGTGAGAACCTGTACTTCCAGCTAAGATTAGATAAAAGTAAAGTGATTA
ACAGCGCATTAGAGCTGCTTAATGAGGTCGGAATCGAAGGTTTAACAACCCGTAAACTCGCCCAGAAGCT
AGGTGTAGAGCAGCCTACATTGTATTGGCATGTAAAAAATAAGCGGGCTTTGCTCGACGCCTTAGCCATT
GAGATGTTAGATAGGCACCATACTCACTTTTGCCCTTTAGAAGGGGAAAGCTGGCAAGATTTTTTACGTA
ATAACGCTAAAAGTTTTAGATGTGCTTTACTAAGTCATCGCGATGGAGCAAAAGTACATTTAGGTACACG
GCCTACAGAAAAACAGTATGAAACTCTCGAAAATCAATTAGCCTTTTTATGCCAACAAGGTTTTTCACTA
GAGAATGCATTATATGCACTCAGCGCTGTGGGGCATTTTACTTTAGGTTGCGTATTGGAAGATCAAGAGC
ATCAAGTCGCTAAAGAAGAAAGGGAAACACCTACTACTGATAGTATGCCGCCATTATTACGACAAGCTAT
CGAATTATTTGATCACCAAGGTGCAGAGCCAGCCTTCTTATTCGGCCTTGAATTGATCATATGCGGATTA
GAAAAACAACTTAAATGTGAAAGTGGGTCCGCGTACAGCCGCGCGCGTACGAAAAACAATTACGGGTCTA
CCATCGAGGGCCTGCTCGATCTCCCGGACGACGACGCCCCCGAAGAGGCGGGGCTGGCGGCTCCGCGCCT
GTCCTTTCTCCCCGCGGGACACACGCGCAGACTGTCGACGGCCCCCCCGACCGATGTCAGCCTGGGGGAC
GAGCTCCACTTAGACGGCGAGGACGTGGCGATGGCGCATGCCGACGCGCTAGACGATTTCGATCTGGACA
TGTTGGGGGACGGGGATTCCCCGGGTCCGGGATTTACCCCCCACGACTCCGCCCCCTACGGCGCTCTGGA
TATGGCCGACTTCGAGTTTGAGCAGATGTTTACCGATGCCCTTGGAATTGACGAGTACGGTGGGTAGTCT
AGAGGGCCCGTTTAAACCCGCTGATCAGCCTCGACTGTGCCTTCTAGTTGCCAGCCATCTGTTGTTTGCC
CCTCCCCCGTGCCTTCCTTGACCCTGGAAGGTGCCACTCCCACTGTCCTTTCCTAATAAAATGAGGAAAT
TGCATCGCATTGTCTGAGTAGGTGTCATTCTATTCTGGGGGGTGGGGTGGGGCAGGACAGCAAGGGGGAG
GATTGGGAAGACAATAGCAGGCATGCTGGGGATGCGGTGGGCTCTATGGCTTCTGAGGCGGAAAGAACCA
GCTGGGGCTCTAGGGGGTATCCCC
[124 nt withheld, positions 3525-3648]
C
[91 nt withheld, positions 3650-3740]
A
[49 nt withheld, positions 3742-3790]
CCTTTGACGTTGGAGTCCACGTTCTTT
[37 nt withheld, positions 3818-3854]
ACCCTATCTCGGTCTATTCTTTTGATTTATAAGGGATTTTGCCGATTTCGGCCTATTGGTTAAAAAATGA
GCTGATTTAACAAAAATTTAACGCGAATTAATTCTGTGGAATGTGTGTCAGTTAGGGTGTGGAAAGTCCC
CAGGCTCCCCAGCAGGCAGAAGTATGCAAAGCATGCATCTCAATTAGTCAGCAACCAGGTGTGGAAAGTC
CCCAGGCTCCCCAGCAGGCAGAAGTATGCAAAGCATGCATCTCAATTAGTCAGCAACCATAGTCCCGCCC
CTAACTCCGCCCATCCCGCCCCTAACTCCGCCCAGTTCCGCCCATTCTCCGCCCCATGGCTGACTAATTT
TTTTTATTTATGCAGAGGCCGAGGCCGCCTCTGCCTCTGAGCTATTCCAGAAGTAGTGAGGAGGCTTTTT
TGGAGGCCTAGGCTTTTGCAAAAAGCTCCCGGGAGCTTGTATATCCATTTTCGGATCTGATCAAGAGACA
GGATGAGGATCGTTTCGCATGATTGAACAAGATGGATTGCACGCAGGTTCTCCGGCCGCTTGGGTGGAGA
GGCTATTCGGCTATGACTGGGCACAACAGACAATCGGCTGCTCTGATGCCGCCGTGTTCCGGCTGTCAGC
GCAGGGGCGCCCGGTTCTTTTTGTCAAGACCGACCTGTCCGGTGCCCTGAATGAACTGCAGGACGAGGCA
GCGCGGCTATCGTGGCTGGCCACGACGGGCGTTCCTTGCGCAGCTGTGCTCGACGTTGTCACTGAAGCGG
GAAGGGACTGGCTGCTATTGGGCGAAGTGCCGGGGCAGGATCTCCTGTCATCTCACCTTGCTCCTGCCGA
GAAAGTATCCATCATGGCTGATGCAATGCGGCGGCTGCATACGCTTGATCCGGCTACCTGCCCATTCGAC
CACCAAGCGAAACATCGCATCGAGCGAGCACGTACTCGGATGGAAGCCGGTCTTGTCGATCAGGATGATC
TGGACGAAGAGCATCAGGGGCTCGCGCCAGCCGAACTGTTCGCCAGGCTCAAGGCGCGCATGCCCGACGG
CGAGGATCTCGTCGTGACCCATGGCGATGCCTGCTTGCCGAATATCATGGTGGAAAATGGCCGCTTTTCT
GGATTCATCGACTGTGGCCGGCTGGGTGTGGCGGACCGCTATCAGGACATAGCGTTGGCTACCCGTGATA
TTGCTGAAGAGCTTGGCGGCGAATGGGCTGACCGCTTCCTCGTGCTTTACGGTATCGCCGCTCCCGATTC
GCAGCGCATCGCCTTCTATCGCCTTCTTGACGAGTTCTTCTGAGCGGGACTCTGGGGTTCGAAATGACCG
ACCAAGCGACGCCCAACCTGCCATCACGAGATTTCGATTCCACCGCCGCCTTCTATGAAAGGTTGGGCTT
CGGAATCGTTTTCCGGGACGCCGGCTGGATGATCCTCCAGCGCGGGGATCTCATGCTGGAGTTCTTCGCC
CACCCCAACTTGTTTATTGCAGCTTATAATGGTTACAAATAAAGCAATAGCATCACAAATTTCACAAATA
AAGCATTTTTTTCACTGCATTCTAGTTGTGGTTTGTCCAAACTCATCAATGTATCTTATCATGTCTGTAT
ACCGTCGACCTCTAGCTAGAGCTTGGCGTAATCATGGTCATAGCTGTTTCCTGTGTGAAATTGTTATCCG
CTCACAATTCCACACAACATACGAGCCGGAAGCATAAAGTGTAAAGCCTGGGGTGCCTAATGAGTGAGCT
AACTCACATTAATTGCGTTGCGCTCACTGCCCGCTTTCCAGTCGGGAAACCTGTCGTGCCAGCTGCATTA
ATGAATCGGCCAACGCGCGGGGAGAGGCGGTTTGCGTATTGGGCGCTCTTCCGCTTCCTCGCTCACTGAC
TCGCTGCGCTCGGTCGTTCGGCTGCGGCGAGCGGTATCAGCTCACTCAAAGGCGGTAATACGGTTATCCA
CAGAATCAGGGGATAACGCAGGAAAGAACATGTGAGCAAAAGGCCAGCAAAAGGCCAGGAACCGTAAAAA
GGCCGCGTTGCTGGCGTTTTTCCATAGGCTCCGCCCCCCTGACGAGCATCACAAAAATCGACGCTCAAGT
CAGAGGTGGCGAAACCCGACAGGACTATAAAGATACCAGGCGTTTCCCCCTGGAAGCTCCCTCGTGCGCT
CTCCTGTTCCGACCCTGCCGCTTACCGGATACCTGTCCGCCTTTCTCCCTTCGGGAAGCGTGGCGCTTTC
TCATAGCTCACGCTGTAGGTATCTCAGTTCGGTGTAGGTCGTTCGCTCCAAGCTGGGCTGTGTGCACGAA
CCCCCCGTTCAGCCCGACCGCTGCGCCTTATCCGGTAACTATCGTCTTGAGTCCAACCCGGTAAGACACG
ACTTATCGCCACTGGCAGCAGCCACTGGTAACAGGATTAGCAGAGCGAGGTATGTAGGCGGTGCTACAGA
GTTCTTGAAGTGGTGGCCTAACTACGGCTACACTAGAAGAACAGTATTTGGTATCTGCGCTCTGCTGAAG
CCAGTTACCTTCGGAAAAAGAGTTGGTAGCTCTTGATCCGGCAAACAAACCACCGCTGGTAGCGGTGGTT
TTTTTGTTTGCAAGCAGCAGATTACGCGCAGAAAAAAAGGATCTCAAGAAGATCCTTTGATCTTTTCTAC
GGGGTCTGACGCTCAGTGGAACGAAAACTCACGTTAAGGGATTTTGGTCATGAGATTATCAAAAAGGATC
TTCACCTAGATCCTTTTAAATTAAAAATGAAGTTTTAAATCAATCTAAAGTATATATGAGTAAACTTGGT
CTGACAGTTACCAATGCTTAATCAGTGAGGCACCTATCTCAGCGATCTGTCTATTTCGTTCATCCATAGT
TGCCTGACTCCCCGTCGTGTAGATAACTACGATACGGGAGGGCTTACCATCTGGCCCCAGTGCTGCAATG
ATACCGCGAGACCCACGCTCACCGGCTCCAGATTTATCAGCAATAAACCAGCCAGCCGGAAGGGCCGAGC
GCAGAAGTGGTCCTGCAACTTTATCCGCCTCCATCCAGTCTATTAATTGTTGCCGGGAAGCTAGAGTAAG
TAGTTCGCCAGTTAATAGTTTGCGCAACGTTGTTGCCATTGCTACAGGCATCGTGGTGTCACGCTCGTCG
TTTGGTATGGCTTCATTCAGCTCCGGTTCCCAACGATCAAGGCGAGTTACATGATCCCCCATGTTGTGCA
AAAAAGCGGTTAGCTCCTTCGGTCCTCCGATCGTTGTCAGAAGTAAGTTGGCCGCAGTGTTATCACTCAT
GGTTATGGCAGCACTGCATAATTCTCTTACTGTCATGCCATCCGTAAGATGCTTTTCTGTGACTGGTGAG
TACTCAACCAAGTCATTCTGAGAATAGTGTATGCGGCGACCGAGTTGCTCTTGCCCGGCGTCAATACGGG
ATAATACCGCGCCACATAGCAGAACTTTAAAAGTGCTCATCATTGGAAAACGTTCTTCGGGGCGAAAACT
CTCAAGGATCTTACCGCTGTTGAGATCCAGTTCGATGTAACCCACTCGTGCACCCAACTGATCTTCAGCA
TCTTTTACTTTCACCAGCGTTTCTGGGTGAGCAAAAACAGGAAGGCAAAATGCCGCAAAAAAGGGAATAA
GGGCGACACGGAAATGTTGAATACTCATACTCTTCCTTTTTCAATATTATTGAAGCATTTATCAGGGTTA
TTGTCTCATGAGCGGATACATATTTGAATGTATTTAGAAAAATAAACAAATAGGGGTTCCGCGCACATTT
CCCCGAAAAGTGCCACCTGACGTCGACGGATCGGGAGATCTCCCGATCCCCTATGGTGCACTCTCAGTAC
AATCTGCTCTGATGCCGCATAGTTAAGCCAGTATCTGCTCCCTGCTTGTGTGTTGGAGGTCGCTGAGTAG
TGCGCGAGCAAAATTTAAGCTACAACAAGGCAAGGCTTGACCGACAATTGCATGAAGAATCTGCTTAGGG
TTAGGCGTTTTGCGCTGCTTCGCGATGTACGGGCCAGATATACGCGTT
Features (pLannotate 1.2.2; 24 found; start..end, strand, type, name):
      1..380     +  enhancer       CMV enhancer: human cytomegalovirus immediate early enhancer
    381..584     +  promoter       CMV promoter: human cytomegalovirus (CMV) immediate early promoter
    580..613     +  LTR            5' LTR (truncated) (fragment): truncated 5' long terminal repeat (LTR) from HIV-1
    629..647     +  promoter       T7 promoter: promoter for bacteriophage T7 RNA polymerase
    806..826     +  CDS            3xFLAG (fragment): three tandem FLAG® epitope tags
    839..2095    +  CDS            GPR151: GP151_HUMAN - Also known as GALR4, GALRL From Homo sapiens (Human).
   2108..2188    +  CDS            AVPR2 (fragment): V2R_HUMAN - Also known as ADHR, DIR, DIR3, V2R. Experimental evidence at protein level: Swiss-Prot protein existence level 1. Receptor for arginine vasopressin. The activity of this receptor is mediated by G proteins which activate adenylate cyclase. Involved in renal water reabsorption. From Homo sapiens (Human).
   2216..2829    +  CDS            TetR (fragment): tetracycline repressor TetR; tetR from transposon Tn10; TetR binds to the tetracycline operator tetO to inhibit transcription. This inhibition can be relieved by adding tetracycline or doxycycline.
   2981..3214    +  CDS            VP16 AD: transcriptional activation domain of herpes simplex virus protein VP16 (Triezenberg et al., 1988; Cousens et al., 1989); UL48
   3255..3479    +  polyA_signal   bGH poly(A) signal: bovine growth hormone polyadenylation signal
   3483..3504    +  promoter       SV40 promoter (fragment): SV40 enhancer and early promoter
   3525..3953    +  rep_origin     f1 ori (sequence partly withheld): f1 bacteriophage origin of replication; arrow indicates direction of (+) strand synthesis
   3967..4296    +  promoter       SV40 promoter: SV40 enhancer and early promoter
   4363..5154    +  CDS            neo: KKA2_KLEPN - Also known as kan, nptII. Experimental evidence at protein level: Swiss-Prot protein existence level 1. Resistance to kanamycin, neomycin, paromomycin, ribostamycin, butirosin and gentamicin B. From Klebsiella pneumoniae.
   5178..5336    +  CDS            ble (fragment): BLE_KLEPN - Experimental evidence at protein level: Swiss-Prot protein existence level 1. Binding protein with a strong affinity to the bleomycin family of antibiotics. Binds to CL990; an antimitotic-antibiotic compound. From Klebsiella pneumoniae.
   5331..5452    +  polyA_signal   SV40 poly(A) signal: SV40 polyadenylation signal
   5525..5541    -  protein_bind   lac operator: The lac repressor binds to the lac operator to inhibit transcription in E. coli. This inhibition can be relieved by adding lactose or isopropyl-β-D-thiogalactopyranoside (IPTG). lac repressor encoded by lacI
   5549..5579    -  promoter       lac promoter: promoter for the E. coli lac operon
   5594..5615    -  protein_bind   CAP binding site: CAP binding activates transcription in the presence of cAMP. E. coli catabolite activator protein
   5628..5720    -  CDS            lacI (fragment): lac repressor; lacI; The lac repressor binds to the lac operator to inhibit transcription in E. coli. This inhibition can be relieved by adding lactose or isopropyl-β-D-thiogalactopyranoside (IPTG).
   5903..6491    -  rep_origin     ori: high-copy-number ColE1/pMB1/pBR322/pUC origin of replication
   6662..7522    -  CDS            AmpR: β-lactamase; bla; confers resistance to ampicillin, carbenicillin, and related antibiotics
   7523..7627    -  promoter       AmpR promoter: bla
   7686..7738    -  misc_feature   bom (fragment): basis of mobility region from pBR322
