[The description below was written by a language model from this plasmid's Addgene catalogue record and pLannotate feature annotations shown in this document.]
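Description:
GPR151-Tango is a mammalian expression plasmid from the PRESTO-Tango collection, built on an "empty Tango" backbone that derives from pcDNA3.1(+). It is propagated in E. coli through a high-copy ColE1/pUC-type origin with ampicillin selection (AmpR), and it also carries an f1 origin. For selection in mammalian cells, an SV40 promoter drives a neomycin phosphotransferase cassette ending in an SV40 poly(A) signal, which confers G418 resistance. The sequenced record is about 7.9 kb, consistent with the stated backbone plus a 1,257 bp insert.

The payload is a single fusion open reading frame transcribed from the CMV enhancer/promoter and terminated by the bGH poly(A) signal. An N-terminal FLAG epitope supplied by the backbone precedes the human orphan receptor GPR151 (also known as GALR4 or GALRL). GPR151 is followed by a short fragment of the vasopressin V2 receptor, and then by TetR and the VP16 activation domain, which together form the tTA transcription factor. In the Tango design, the V2 tail segment generally serves to strengthen arrestin recruitment to the activated receptor. Arrestin translocation then leads to release of tTA, which drives a tTA-responsive reporter. The annotation does not mark a protease cleavage site between the V2 fragment and tTA, and the protease-arrestin and reporter components are not on this plasmid.

The construct is intended for parallel screening of GPCR activation through an arrestin-dependent transcriptional readout. It was produced under a programme that develops tools for understudied druggable proteins. The depositor notes that the 3′ site downstream of tTA may be XbaI rather than XhoI in many vectors of this series.
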