Addgene plasmid #66327: GPR151-Tango
Purpose: Expression of G protein-coupled receptors for PRESTO-Tango: parallel receptorome expression and screening via transcriptional output, with transcriptional activation following arrestin translocation
Depositing lab: Bryan Roth. Depositing organization: University of North Carolina at Chapel Hill. Publication: PRESTO-Tango as an open-source resource for interrogation of the druggable human GPCRome. Kroeze WK, Sassano MF, Huang XP, Lansu K, McCorvy JD, Giguere PM, Sciaky N, Roth BL. Nat Struct Mol Biol. 2015 May;22(5):362-9. doi: 10.1038/nsmb.3014. Epub 2015 Apr 20. PubMed 25895059.
Backbone
  Vector backbone: empty Tango
  Backbone size w/o insert (bp): 6632
  Vector type: Mammalian Expression
  Selectable markers: Neomycin (select with G418)
Growth in bacteria
  Bacterial resistance: Ampicillin, 100 μg/mL
  Growth temperature: 37°C
  Growth strain: DH5alpha
  Copy number: High Copy
Gene/Insert
  Gene/Insert name: GPR151
  Species: H. sapiens (human)
  Insert size (bp): 1257
  Entrez Gene: GPR151 (a.k.a. GALR4, GALRL, GPCR, PGR7)
  Promoter: CMV
  Tag / fusion protein: FLAG (N terminal on backbone)
  Cloning method: Restriction Enzyme; 5′ cloning site NotI (not destroyed); 3′ cloning site XhoI (unknown if destroyed)
  Sequencing primers: 5′ CMV-F; 3′ Tet-R
Terms and licenses: Academic/Nonprofit Terms; Industry Terms: Not Available to Industry
Depositor comments: Please note: Most of the PRESTO-Tango vectors do not contain the XhoI cut site downstream of the tTA sequence and instead carry an XbaI site. If you need to perform an XhoI digest we recommend sequencing with a forward primer at the C-terminus of tTA to determine which of the two sites is present. Suggested primer: 5-gagctccacttagacggcgagg-3. Original backbone was pcDNA3.1(+). These plasmids were generated as part of the Illuminating the Druggable Genome (IDG) program sponsored by the NIH Common Fund. The goal of this program is to identify, gather, and distribute information and resources for proteins that currently are not well-studied yet belong to commonly drug-targeted protein families: protein kinases, non-olfactory G-protein coupled receptors (GPCRs), and ion channels. The IDG program is designed to develop fundamental research tools for understudied proteins, elucidate their function, and disseminate the IDG-related resources and data to the greater scientific community.
How to cite: GPR151-Tango was a gift from Bryan Roth (Addgene plasmid # 66327 ; http://n2t.net/addgene:66327 ; RRID:Addgene_66327)
