>Addgene plasmid #66327 | GPR151-Tango | depositor partial sequence | sequence record 113267 | empty Tango
GACGGATCGGGAGATCTCCCGATCCCCTATGGTGCACTCTCAGTACAATCTGCTCTGATGCCGCATAGTT
AAGCCAGTATCTGCTCCCTGCTTGTGTGTTGGAGGTCGCTGAGTAGTGCGCGAGCAAAATTTAAGCTACA
ACAAGGCAAGGCTTGACCGACAATTGCATGAAGAATCTGCTTAGGGTTAGGCGTTTTGCGCTGCTTCGCG
ATGTACGGGCCAGATATACGCGTTGACATTGATTATTGACTAGTTATTAATAGTAATCAATTACGGGGTC
ATTAGTTCATAGCCCATATATGGAGTTCCGCGTTACATAACTTACGGTAAATGGCCCGCCTGGCTGACCG
CCCAACGACCCCCGCCCATTGACGTCAATAATGACGTATGTTCCCATAGTAACGCCAATAGGGACTTTCC
ATTGACGTCAATGGGTGGAGTATTTACGGTAAACTGCCCACTTGGCAGTACATCAAGTGTATCATATGCC
AAGTACGCCCCCTATTGACGTCAATGACGGTAAATGGCCCGCCTGGCATTATGCCCAGTACATGACCTTA
TGGGACTTTCCTACTTGGCAGTACATCTACGTATTAGTCATCGCTATTACCATGGTGATGCGGTTTTGGC
AGTACATCAATGGGCGTGGATAGCGGTTTGACTCACGGGGATTTCCAAGTCTCCACCCCATTGACGTCAA
TGGGAGTTTGTTTTGGCACCAAAATCAACGGGACTTTCCAAAATGTCGTAACAACTCCGCCCCATTGACG
CAAATGGGCGGTAGGCGTGTACGGTGGGAGGTCTATATAAGCAGAGCTCTCTGGCTAACTAGAGAACCCA
CTGCTTACTGGCTTATCGAAATTAATACGACTCACTATAGGGAGACCCAAGCTGGCTAGCGTTTAAACTT
AAGCTTGGTACCGAGCTCGGATCCACTAGTCCAGTGTGGTGGAATTCTGCAGATATCCAGCACAGTGGCG
GCCGCGCCACCATGAAGACGATCATCGCCCTGAGCTACATCTTCTGCCTGGTATTCGCCGACTACAAGGA
CGATGATGACGCCAGCATCGATACCGGTGGACGCACCCCACCCAGCCTGGGTCCCCAAGATGAGTCCTGC
ACCACCGCCAGCTCCTCCCTGGCCAAGGACACTTCATCGACCGGTGAGAACCTGTACTTCCAGCTAAGAT
TAGATAAAAGTAAAGTGATTAACAGCGCATTAGAGCTGCTTAATGAGGTCGGAATCGAAGGTTTAACAAC
CCGTAAACTCGCCCAGAAGCTAGGTGTAGAGCAGCCTACATTGTATTGGCATGTAAAAAATAAGCGGGCT
TTGCTCGACGCCTTAGCCATTGAGATGTTAGATAGGCACCATACTCACTTTTGCCCTTTAGAAGGGGAAA
GCTGGCAAGATTTTTTACGTAATAACGCTAAAAGTTTTAGATGTGCTTTACTAAGTCATCGCGATGGAGC
AAAAGTACATTTAGGTACACGGCCTACAGAAAAACAGTATGAAACTCTCGAAAATCAATTAGCCTTTTTA
TGCCAACAAGGTTTTTCACTAGAGAATGCATTATATGCACTCAGCGCTGTGGGGCATTTTACTTTAGGTT
GCGTATTGGAAGATCAAGAGCATCAAGTCGCTAAAGAAGAAAGGGAAACACCTACTACTGATAGTATGCC
GCCATTATTACGACAAGCTATCGAATTATTTGATCACCAAGGTGCAGAGCCAGCCTTCTTATTCGGCCTT
GAATTGATCATATGCGGATTAGAAAAACAACTTAAATGTGAAAGTGGGTCCGCGTACAGCCGCGCGCGTA
CGAAAAACAATTACGGGTCTACCATCGAGGGCCTGCTCGATCTCCCGGACGACGACGCCCCCGAAGAGGC
GGGGCTGGCGGCTCCGCGCCTGTCCTTTCTCCCCGCGGGACACACGCGCAGACTGTCGACGGCCCCCCCG
ACCGATGTCAGCCTGGGGGACGAGCTCCACTTAGACGGCGAGGACGTGGCGATGGCGCATGCCGACGCGC
TAGACGATTTCGATCTGGACATGTTGGGGGACGGGGATTCCCCGGGTCCGGGATTTACCCCCCACGACTC
CGCCCCCTACGGCGCTCTGGATATGGCCGACTTCGAGTTTGAGCAGATGTTTACCGATGCCCTTGGAATT
GACGAGTACGGTGGGTAGCTCGAGTCTAGAGGGCCCGTTTAAACCCGCTGATCAGCCTCGACTGTGCCTT
CTAGTTGCCAGCCATCTGTTGTTTGCCCCTCCCCCGTGCCTTCCTTGACCCTGGAAGGTGCCACTCCCAC
TGTCCTTTCCTAATAAAATGAGGAAATTGCATCGCATTGTCTGAGTAGGTGTCATTCTATTCTGGGGGGT
GGGGTGGGGCAGGACAGCAAGGGGGAGGATTGGGAAGACAATAGCAGGCATGCTGGGGATGCGGTGGGCT
CTATGGCTTCTGAGGCGGAAAGAACCAGCTGGGGCTCTAGGGGGTATCCCC
[124 nt withheld, positions 2502-2625]
C
[91 nt withheld, positions 2627-2717]
A
[49 nt withheld, positions 2719-2767]
CCTTTGACGTTGGAGTCCACGTTCTTT
[37 nt withheld, positions 2795-2831]
ACCCTATCTCGGTCTATTCTTTTGATTTATAAGGGATTTTGCCGATTTCGGCCTATTGGTTAAAAAATGA
GCTGATTTAACAAAAATTTAACGCGAATTAATTCTGTGGAATGTGTGTCAGTTAGGGTGTGGAAAGTCCC
CAGGCTCCCCAGCAGGCAGAAGTATGCAAAGCATGCATCTCAATTAGTCAGCAACCAGGTGTGGAAAGTC
CCCAGGCTCCCCAGCAGGCAGAAGTATGCAAAGCATGCATCTCAATTAGTCAGCAACCATAGTCCCGCCC
CTAACTCCGCCCATCCCGCCCCTAACTCCGCCCAGTTCCGCCCATTCTCCGCCCCATGGCTGACTAATTT
TTTTTATTTATGCAGAGGCCGAGGCCGCCTCTGCCTCTGAGCTATTCCAGAAGTAGTGAGGAGGCTTTTT
TGGAGGCCTAGGCTTTTGCAAAAAGCTCCCGGGAGCTTGTATATCCATTTTCGGATCTGATCAAGAGACA
GGATGAGGATCGTTTCGCATGATTGAACAAGATGGATTGCACGCAGGTTCTCCGGCCGCTTGGGTGGAGA
GGCTATTCGGCTATGACTGGGCACAACAGACAATCGGCTGCTCTGATGCCGCCGTGTTCCGGCTGTCAGC
GCAGGGGCGCCCGGTTCTTTTTGTCAAGACCGACCTGTCCGGTGCCCTGAATGAACTGCAGGACGAGGCA
GCGCGGCTATCGTGGCTGGCCACGACGGGCGTTCCTTGCGCAGCTGTGCTCGACGTTGTCACTGAAGCGG
GAAGGGACTGGCTGCTATTGGGCGAAGTGCCGGGGCAGGATCTCCTGTCATCTCACCTTGCTCCTGCCGA
GAAAGTATCCATCATGGCTGATGCAATGCGGCGGCTGCATACGCTTGATCCGGCTACCTGCCCATTCGAC
CACCAAGCGAAACATCGCATCGAGCGAGCACGTACTCGGATGGAAGCCGGTCTTGTCGATCAGGATGATC
TGGACGAAGAGCATCAGGGGCTCGCGCCAGCCGAACTGTTCGCCAGGCTCAAGGCGCGCATGCCCGACGG
CGAGGATCTCGTCGTGACCCATGGCGATGCCTGCTTGCCGAATATCATGGTGGAAAATGGCCGCTTTTCT
GGATTCATCGACTGTGGCCGGCTGGGTGTGGCGGACCGCTATCAGGACATAGCGTTGGCTACCCGTGATA
TTGCTGAAGAGCTTGGCGGCGAATGGGCTGACCGCTTCCTCGTGCTTTACGGTATCGCCGCTCCCGATTC
GCAGCGCATCGCCTTCTATCGCCTTCTTGACGAGTTCTTCTGAGCGGGACTCTGGGGTTCGAAATGACCG
ACCAAGCGACGCCCAACCTGCCATCACGAGATTTCGATTCCACCGCCGCCTTCTATGAAAGGTTGGGCTT
CGGAATCGTTTTCCGGGACGCCGGCTGGATGATCCTCCAGCGCGGGGATCTCATGCTGGAGTTCTTCGCC
CACCCCAACTTGTTTATTGCAGCTTATAATGGTTACAAATAAAGCAATAGCATCACAAATTTCACAAATA
AAGCATTTTTTTCACTGCATTCTAGTTGTGGTTTGTCCAAACTCATCAATGTATCTTATCATGTCTGTAT
ACCGTCGACCTCTAGCTAGAGCTTGGCGTAATCATGGTCATAGCTGTTTCCTGTGTGAAATTGTTATCCG
CTCACAATTCCACACAACATACGAGCCGGAAGCATAAAGTGTAAAGCCTGGGGTGCCTAATGAGTGAGCT
AACTCACATTAATTGCGTTGCGCTCACTGCCCGCTTTCCAGTCGGGAAACCTGTCGTGCCAGCTGCATTA
ATGAATCGGCCAACGCGCGGGGAGAGGCGGTTTGCGTATTGGGCGCTCTTCCGCTTCCTCGCTCACTGAC
TCGCTGCGCTCGGTCGTTCGGCTGCGGCGAGCGGTATCAGCTCACTCAAAGGCGGTAATACGGTTATCCA
CAGAATCAGGGGATAACGCAGGAAAGAACATGTGAGCAAAAGGCCAGCAAAAGGCCAGGAACCGTAAAAA
GGCCGCGTTGCTGGCGTTTTTCCATAGGCTCCGCCCCCCTGACGAGCATCACAAAAATCGACGCTCAAGT
CAGAGGTGGCGAAACCCGACAGGACTATAAAGATACCAGGCGTTTCCCCCTGGAAGCTCCCTCGTGCGCT
CTCCTGTTCCGACCCTGCCGCTTACCGGATACCTGTCCGCCTTTCTCCCTTCGGGAAGCGTGGCGCTTTC
TCATAGCTCACGCTGTAGGTATCTCAGTTCGGTGTAGGTCGTTCGCTCCAAGCTGGGCTGTGTGCACGAA
CCCCCCGTTCAGCCCGACCGCTGCGCCTTATCCGGTAACTATCGTCTTGAGTCCAACCCGGTAAGACACG
ACTTATCGCCACTGGCAGCAGCCACTGGTAACAGGATTAGCAGAGCGAGGTATGTAGGCGGTGCTACAGA
GTTCTTGAAGTGGTGGCCTAACTACGGCTACACTAGAAGAACAGTATTTGGTATCTGCGCTCTGCTGAAG
CCAGTTACCTTCGGAAAAAGAGTTGGTAGCTCTTGATCCGGCAAACAAACCACCGCTGGTAGCGGTTTTT
TTGTTTGCAAGCAGCAGATTACGCGCAGAAAAAAAGGATCTCAAGAAGATCCTTTGATCTTTTCTACGGG
GTCTGACGCTCAGTGGAACGAAAACTCACGTTAAGGGATTTTGGTCATGAGATTATCAAAAAGGATCTTC
ACCTAGATCCTTTTAAATTAAAAATGAAGTTTTAAATCAATCTAAAGTATATATGAGTAAACTTGGTCTG
ACAGTTACCAATGCTTAATCAGTGAGGCACCTATCTCAGCGATCTGTCTATTTCGTTCATCCATAGTTGC
CTGACTCCCCGTCGTGTAGATAACTACGATACGGGAGGGCTTACCATCTGGCCCCAGTGCTGCAATGATA
CCGCGAGACCCACGCTCACCGGCTCCAGATTTATCAGCAATAAACCAGCCAGCCGGAAGGGCCGAGCGCA
GAAGTGGTCCTGCAACTTTATCCGCCTCCATCCAGTCTATTAATTGTTGCCGGGAAGCTAGAGTAAGTAG
TTCGCCAGTTAATAGTTTGCGCAACGTTGTTGCCATTGCTACAGGCATCGTGGTGTCACGCTCGTCGTTT
GGTATGGCTTCATTCAGCTCCGGTTCCCAACGATCAAGGCGAGTTACATGATCCCCCATGTTGTGCAAAA
AAGCGGTTAGCTCCTTCGGTCCTCCGATCGTTGTCAGAAGTAAGTTGGCCGCAGTGTTATCACTCATGGT
TATGGCAGCACTGCATAATTCTCTTACTGTCATGCCATCCGTAAGATGCTTTTCTGTGACTGGTGAGTAC
TCAACCAAGTCATTCTGAGAATAGTGTATGCGGCGACCGAGTTGCTCTTGCCCGGCGTCAATACGGGATA
ATACCGCGCCACATAGCAGAACTTTAAAAGTGCTCATCATTGGAAAACGTTCTTCGGGGCGAAAACTCTC
AAGGATCTTACCGCTGTTGAGATCCAGTTCGATGTAACCCACTCGTGCACCCAACTGATCTTCAGCATCT
TTTACTTTCACCAGCGTTTCTGGGTGAGCAAAAACAGGAAGGCAAAATGCCGCAAAAAAGGGAATAAGGG
CGACACGGAAATGTTGAATACTCATACTCTTCCTTTTTCAATATTATTGAAGCATTTATCAGGGTTATTG
TCTCATGAGCGGATACATATTTGAATGTATTTAGAAAAATAAACAAATAGGGGTTCCGCGCACATTTCCC
CGAAAAGTGCCACCTGACGTC
