>Addgene plasmid #66327 | GPR151-Tango | depositor partial sequence | sequence record 113268 | GPR151
ATGTTGGCCGCCGCATTTGCCGATTCAAATAGTTCCAGTATGAACGTTTCCTTCGCTCACCTTCATTTTG
CTGGTGGCTACTTGCCCAGCGACAGCCAAGATTGGCGGACAATTATTCCCGCTCTCCTGGTTGCAGTATG
TTTGGTGGGTTTTGTGGGGAATCTTTGCGTCATCGGTATACTTCTGCACAACGCCTGGAAAGGCAAGCCA
TCCATGATCCACAGCCTCATTCTTAATCTGTCTCTGGCAGACCTCTCCCTCTTGCTGTTCAGCGCCCCGA
TACGGGCGACAGCGTACAGTAAGAGTGTCTGGGACTTGGGCTGGTTTGTATGCAAAAGTTCCGATTGGTT
TATCCACACCTGTATGGCCGCAAAGTCCCTGACAATCGTGGTCGTGGCAAAGGTTTGCTTTATGTATGCC
AGTGACCCTGCTAAGCAAGTGTCTATTCATAATTATACTATATGGTCAGTGCTGGTGGCCATCTGGACAG
TGGCCTCTCTCCTGCCCCTGCCAGAATGGTTTTTTTCCACCATCCGCCACCACGAGGGGGTTGAGATGTG
CTTGGTGGACGTGCCGGCCGTGGCTGAGGAGTTCATGTCTATGTTTGGAAAGTTGTACCCATTGCTTGCA
TTCGGGCTGCCGCTCTTTTTCGCATCATTCTACTTCTGGAGAGCATATGATCAGTGCAAAAAAAGAGGTA
CCAAGACACAGAATCTGAGGAACCAAATTAGGAGTAAACAGGTGACAGTGATGCTTCTCTCTATTGCCAT
CATCTCCGCGCTGCTGTGGCTGCCAGAATGGGTGGCTTGGCTCTGGGTATGGCATCTCAAAGCAGCCGGC
CCTGCCCCACCTCAGGGCTTTATCGCACTCTCCCAGGTCCTGATGTTCTCTATCTCCAGTGCCAATCCCC
TGATCTTCCTCGTGATGTCCGAAGAATTTAGAGAGGGTCTCAAAGGAGTCTGGAAGTGGATGATAACAAA
AAAGCCCCCAACAGTGAGCGAGTCACAGGAGACACCGGCCGGAAATAGTGAAGGTCTTCCGGATAAGGTA
CCTAGTCCCGAAAGCCCTGCCTCCATCCCGGAGAAGGAAAAACCGAGCTCCCCCTCCTCCGGAAAAGGAA
AGACAGAAAAGGCAGAGATACCGATTCTTCCAGACGTAGAGCAATTCTGGCACGAGCGCGACACCGTGCC
CAGCGTGCAGGATAATGATCCAATCCCTTGGGAGCATGAGGACCAAGAAACTGGAGAAGGAGTGAAG
