>Addgene plasmid #66327 | GPR151-Tango | addgene partial sequence | sequence record 119986 | CMV-F 5'-CGCAAATGGGCGGTAGGCGTG-3'
GCTCTCTGGCTAACTAGAGAACCCACTGCTTACTGGCTTATCGAAATTAATACGACTCACTATAGGGAGA
CCCAAGCTGGCTAGCGTTTAAACTTAAGCTTGGTACCGAGCTCGGATCCACTAGTCCAGTGTGGTGGAAT
TCTGCAGATATCCAGCACAGTGGCGGCCGCGCCACCATGAAGACGATCATCGCCCTGAGCTACATCTTCT
GCCTGGTATTCGCCGACTACAAGGACGATGATGACGCCAGCATCGATATGTTGGCCGCCGCATTTGCCGA
TTCAAATAGTTCCAGTATGAACGTTTCCTTCGCTCACCTTCATTTTGCTGGTGGCTACTTGCCCAGCGAC
AGCCAAGATTGGCGGACAATTATTCCCGCTCTCCTGGTTGCAGTATGTTTGGTGGGTTTTGTGGGGAATC
TTTGCGTCATCGGTATACTTCTGCACAACGCCTGGAAAGGCAAGCCATCCATGATCCACAGCCTCATTCT
TAATCTGTCTCTGGCAGACCTCTCCCTCTTGCTGTTCAGCGCCCCGATACGGGCGACAGCGTACAGTAAG
AGTGTCTGGGACTTGGGCTGGTTTGTATGCAAAAGTTCCGATTGGTTTATCCACACCTGTATGGCCGCAA
AGTCCCTGACAATCGTGGTCGTGGCAAAGGTTTGCTTTATGTATGCCAGTGACCCTGCTAAGCAAGTGTC
TATTCATAATTATACTATATGGTCAGTGCTGGTGGCCATCTGGACAGTGGCCTCTCTCCTGCCCCTGCCA
GAATGGTTTTTTTCCACCATCCGCCACCACGAGGGGGTTGAGATGTGCTTGGTGGACGTGCCGGCCGTGG
CTGAGGAGTTCATGTCTATGTTTGGAAAGTTGTACCCATTGCTTGCATTCGGGCTGCCGCTCTTTTTCGC
ATCATTCTACTTCTGGAGAGCATATGATCAGTGCAAAAAA
