>Addgene plasmid #66327 | GPR151-Tango | addgene partial sequence | sequence record 119987 | Tet-R 5'-GGCGAGTTTACGGGTTGTTA-3'
GCTCTATGCGCTGTTATCACTTTACTTTTATCTAATCTTAGCTGGAAGTACAGGTTCTCACCGGTCGATG
AAGTGTCCTTGGCCAGGGAGGAGCTGGCGGTGGTGCAGGACTCATCTTGGGGACCCAGGCTGGGTGGGGT
GCGTCCACCGGTATCGATCTTCACTCCTTCTCCAGTTTCTTGGTCCTCATGCTCCCAAGGGATTGGATCA
TTATCCTGCACGCTGGGCACGGTGTCGCGCTCGTGCCAGAATTGCTCTACGTCTGGAAGAATCGGTATCT
CTGCCTTTTCTGTCTTTCCTTTTCCGGAGGAGGGGGAGCTCGGTTTTTCCTTCTCCGGGATGGAGGCAGG
GCTTTCGGGACTAGGTACCTTATCCGGAAGACCTTCACTATTTCCGGCCGGTGTCTCCTGTGACTCGCTC
ACTGTTGGGGGCTTTTTTGTTATCATCCACTTCCAGACTCCTTTGAGACCCTCTCTAAATTCTTCGGACA
TCACGAGGAAGATCAGGGGATTGGCACTGGAGATAGAGAACATCAGGACCTGGGAGAGTGCGATAAAGCC
CTGAGGTGGGGCAGGGCCGGCTGCTTTGAGATGCCATACCCAGAGCCAAGCCACCCATTCTGGCAGCCAC
AGCAGCGCGGAGATGATGGCAATAGAGAGAAGCATCACTGTCACCTGTTTACTCCTAATTTGGTTCCTCA
GATTCTGTGTCTTGGTACCTCTTTTTTTGCACTGATCATATGCTCTCCAGAAGTAGAATGATGCGAAAAA
GAGCGGCAGCCCGAATGCAAGCAATGGGTACAACTTTCCAAACATAGACATGAACTCCTCAGCCACGGCC
GGCACGTCCACCAAGCACATCTCAACCCCCTCGTGGTGGCGGATGGTGGAAAAAAACCATTCTGGCAGGG
GCAGGAGAGAGGCCACTGTCCAGATGGCCACCAGCACTGACCATATAGTATAATTATGAATAGACACTTG
CTTAGCAGGGTCACTGGCATACATAAAGCAAA
